LOCUS       Exported 4769 bp ds-DNA circular SYN 12-MAY-2021
DEFINITION  synthetic circular DNA
ACCESSION   .
VERSION     .
KEYWORDS    pJMK001
SOURCE      synthetic DNA construct
  ORGANISM  synthetic DNA construct
REFERENCE   1 (bases 1 to 4769)
  AUTHORS   Kralj JM, Hochbaum DR, Douglass AD, Cohen AE
  TITLE     Electrical spiking in Escherichia coli probed with a fluorescent
            voltage-indicating protein.
  JOURNAL   Science. 2011 Jul 15;333(6040):345-8.
  PUBMED    21764748
REFERENCE   2 (bases 1 to 4769)
  AUTHORS   .
  TITLE     Direct Submission
  JOURNAL   Exported May 12, 2021 from SnapGene Server 1.1.58
            http://www.snapgene.com
FEATURES             Location/Qualifiers
     source          1..4769
                     /organism="synthetic DNA construct"
                     /mol_type="other DNA"
     promoter        1..285
                     /gene="araBAD"
                     /label=araBAD promoter
                     /note="promoter of the L-arabinose operon of E. coli; the
                     araC regulatory gene is transcribed in the opposite
                     direction (Guzman et al., 1995)"
     primer_bind     208..227
                     /label=pBAD Forward
                     /note="For vectors with E. coli araBAD promoter, forward
                     primer"
     RBS             312..334
                     /note="efficient ribosome binding site from bacteriophage
                     T7 gene 10 (Olins and Rangwala, 1989)"
     CDS             1096..1113
                     /codon_start=1
                     /product="6xHis affinity tag"
                     /label=6xHis
                     /translation="HHHHHH"
     primer_bind     complement(1169..1186)
                     /label=pBAD Reverse
                     /note="For vectors with E. coli araBAD promoter, reverse
                     primer"
     terminator      1339..1425
                     /gene="Escherichia coli rrnB"
                     /label=rrnB T1 terminator
                     /note="transcription terminator T1 from the E. coli rrnB
                     gene"
     terminator      1517..1544
                     /label=rrnB T2 terminator
                     /note="transcription terminator T2 from the E. coli rrnB
                     gene"
     promoter        1564..1655
                     /gene="bla"
                     /label=AmpR promoter
     CDS             1656..2516
                     /codon_start=1
                     /gene="bla"
                     /product="beta-lactamase"
                     /label=AmpR
                     /note="confers resistance to ampicillin, carbenicillin, and
                     related antibiotics"
                     /translation="MSIQHFRVALIPFFAAFCLPVFAHPETLVKVKDAEDQLGARVGYI
                     ELDLNSGKILESFRPEERFPMMSTFKVLLCGAVLSRVDAGQEQLGRRIHYSQNDLVEYS
                     PVTEKHLTDGMTVRELCSAAITMSDNTAANLLLTTIGGPKELTAFLHNMGDHVTRLDRW
                     EPELNEAIPNDERDTTMPVAMATTLRKLLTGELLTLASRQQLIDWMEADKVAGPLLRSA
                     LPAGWFIADKSGAGERGSRGIIAALGPDGKPSRIVVIYTTGSQATMDERNRQIAEIGAS
                     LIKHW"
     primer_bind     complement(1874..1893)
                     /label=Amp-R
                     /note="Ampicillin resistance gene, reverse primer"
     rep_origin      2687..3275
                     /direction=RIGHT
                     /label=ori
                     /note="high-copy-number ColE1/pMB1/pBR322/pUC origin of
                     replication"
     primer_bind     3176..3195
                     /label=pBR322ori-F
                     /note="pBR322 origin, forward primer"
     primer_bind     3429..3446
                     /label=L4440
                     /note="L4440 vector, forward primer"
     misc_feature    3461..3601
                     /label=bom
                     /note="basis of mobility region from pBR322"
     primer_bind     complement(3527..3546)
                     /label=pRS-marker
                     /note="pRS vectors, use to sequence yeast selectable
                     marker"
     primer_bind     3687..3709
                     /label=pGEX 3'
                     /note="pGEX vectors, reverse primer"
     CDS             complement(3865..4743)
                     /codon_start=1
                     /gene="araC"
                     /product="L-arabinose regulatory protein"
                     /label=araC
                     /translation="MAEAQNDPLLPGYSFNAHLVAGLTPIEANGYLDFFIDRPLGMKGY
                     ILNLTIRGQGVVKNQGREFVCRPGDILLFPPGEIHHYGRHPEAREWYHQWVYFRPRAYW
                     HEWLNWPSIFANTGFFRPDEAHQPHFSDLFGQIINAGQGEGRYSELLAINLLEQLLLRR
                     MEAINESLHPPMDNRVREACQYISDHLADSNFDIASVAQHVCLSPSRLSHLFRQQLGIS
                     VLSWREDQRISQAKLLLSTTRMPIATVGRNVGFDDQLYFSRVFKKCTGASPSEFRAGCE
                     EKVNDVAVKLS"
ORIGIN
        1 aagaaaccaa ttgtccatat tgcatcagac attgccgtca ctgcgtcttt tactggctct
       61 tctcgctaac caaaccggta accccgctta ttaaaagcat tctgtaacaa agcgggacca
      121 aagccatgac aaaaacgcgt aacaaaagtg tctataatca cggcagaaaa gtccacattg
      181 attatttgca cggcgtcaca ctttgctatg ccatagcatt tttatccata agattagcgg
      241 atcctacctg acgcttttta tcgcaactct ctactgtttc tccatacccg tttttttggg
      301 ctagaaataa ttttgtttaa ctttaagaag gagatataca tacccatggg taaattatta
      361 ctgatattag gtagtgttat tgcacttcct acatttgctg caggtggtgg tgaccttgat
      421 gctagtgatt acactggtgt ttctttttgg ttagttactg ctgctttatt agcatctact
      481 gtatttttct ttgttgaaag agatagagtt tctgcaaaat ggaaaacatc attaactgta
      541 tctggtcttg ttactggtat tgctttctgg cattacatgt acatgagagg ggtatggatt
      601 gaaactggtg attcgccaac tgtatttaga tacattaatt ggttactaac agttcctcta
      661 ttaatatgtg aattctactt aattcttgct gctgcaacta atgttgctgg atcattattt
      721 aagaaattac tagttggttc tcttgttatg cttgtgtttg gttacatggg tgaagcagga
      781 atcatggctg catggcctgc attcattatt gggtgtttag cttgggtata catgatttat
      841 gaattatggg ctggagaagg aaaatctgca tgtaatactg caagtcctgc tgtgcaatca
      901 gcttacaaca caatgatgta tattatcatc tttggttggg cgatttatcc tgtaggttat
      961 ttcacaggtt acctgatggg tgacggtgga tcagctccta acttaaacct tatctataac
     1021 cttgctgact ttgttaacaa gattctattt ggtttaatta tatggaatgt tgctgttaaa
     1081 gaatcttcta atgctcacca tcaccatcac cattgagttt aaacggtctc cagcttggct
     1141 gttttggcgg atgagagaag attttcagcc tgatacagat taaatcagaa cgcagaagcg
     1201 gtctgataaa acagaatttg cctggcggca gtagcgcggt ggtcccacct gaccccatgc
     1261 cgaactcaga agtgaaacgc cgtagcgccg atggtagtgt ggggtctccc catgcgagag
     1321 tagggaactg ccaggcatca aataaaacga aaggctcagt cgaaagactg ggcctttcgt
     1381 tttatctgtt gtttgtcggt gaacgctctc ctgagtagga caaatccgcc gggagcggat
     1441 ttgaacgttg cgaagcaacg gcccggaggg tggcgggcag gacgcccgcc ataaactgcc
     1501 aggcatcaaa ttaagcagaa ggccatcctg acggatggcc tttttgcgtt tctacaaact
     1561 ctttttgttt atttttctaa atacattcaa atatgtatcc gctcatgaga caataaccct
     1621 gataaatgct tcaataatat tgaaaaagga agagtatgag tattcaacat ttccgtgtcg
     1681 cccttattcc cttttttgcg gcattttgcc ttcctgtttt tgctcaccca gaaacgctgg
     1741 tgaaagtaaa agatgctgaa gatcagttgg gtgcacgagt gggttacatc gaactggatc
     1801 tcaacagcgg taagatcctt gagagttttc gccccgaaga acgttttcca atgatgagca
     1861 cttttaaagt tctgctatgt ggcgcggtat tatcccgtgt tgacgccggg caagagcaac
     1921 tcggtcgccg catacactat tctcagaatg acttggttga gtactcacca gtcacagaaa
     1981 agcatcttac ggatggcatg acagtaagag aattatgcag tgctgccata accatgagtg
     2041 ataacactgc ggccaactta cttctgacaa cgatcggagg accgaaggag ctaaccgctt
     2101 ttttgcacaa catgggggat catgtaactc gccttgatcg ttgggaaccg gagctgaatg
     2161 aagccatacc aaacgacgag cgtgacacca cgatgcctgt agcaatggca acaacgttgc
     2221 gcaaactatt aactggcgaa ctacttactc tagcttcccg gcaacaatta atagactgga
     2281 tggaggcgga taaagttgca ggaccacttc tgcgctcggc ccttccggct ggctggttta
     2341 ttgctgataa atctggagcc ggtgagcgtg ggtctcgcgg tatcattgca gcactggggc
     2401 cagatggtaa gccctcccgt atcgtagtta tctacacgac ggggagtcag gcaactatgg
     2461 atgaacgaaa tagacagatc gctgagatag gtgcctcact gattaagcat tggtaactgt
     2521 cagaccaagt ttactcatat atactttaga ttgatttaaa acttcatttt taatttaaaa
     2581 ggatctaggt gaagatcctt tttgataatc tcatgaccaa aatcccttaa cgtgagtttt
     2641 cgttccactg agcgtcagac cccgtagaaa agatcaaagg atcttcttga gatccttttt
     2701 ttctgcgcgt aatctgctgc ttgcaaacaa aaaaaccacc gctaccagcg gtggtttgtt
     2761 tgccggatca agagctacca actctttttc cgaaggtaac tggcttcagc agagcgcaga
     2821 taccaaatac tgtccttcta gtgtagccgt agttaggcca ccacttcaag aactctgtag
     2881 caccgcctac atacctcgct ctgctaatcc tgttaccagt ggctgctgcc agtggcgata
     2941 agtcgtgtct taccgggttg gactcaagac gatagttacc ggataaggcg cagcggtcgg
     3001 gctgaacggg gggttcgtgc acacagccca gcttggagcg aacgacctac accgaactga
     3061 gatacctaca gcgtgagcta tgagaaagcg ccacgcttcc cgaagggaga aaggcggaca
     3121 ggtatccggt aagcggcagg gtcggaacag gagagcgcac gagggagctt ccagggggaa
     3181 acgcctggta tctttatagt cctgtcgggt ttcgccacct ctgacttgag cgtcgatttt
     3241 tgtgatgctc gtcagggggg cggagcctat ggaaaaacgc cagcaacgcg gcctttttac
     3301 ggttcctggc cttttgctgg ccttttgctc acatgttctt tcctgcgtta tcccctgatt
     3361 ctgtggataa ccgtattacc gcctttgagt gagctgatac cgctcgccgc agccgaacga
     3421 ccgagcgcag cgagtcagtg agcgaggaag cggaagagcg cctgatgcgg tattttctcc
     3481 ttacgcatct gtgcggtatt tcacaccgca tatggtgcac tctcagtaca atctgctctg
     3541 atgccgcata gttaagccag tatacactcc gctatcgcta cgtgactggg tcatggctgc
     3601 gccccgacac ccgccaacac ccgctgacgc gccctgacgg gcttgtctgc tcccggcatc
     3661 cgcttacaga caagctgtga ccgtctccgg gagctgcatg tgtcagaggt tttcaccgtc
     3721 atcaccgaaa cgcgcgaggc agcagatcaa ttcgcgcgcg aaggcgaagc ggcatgcata
     3781 atgtgcctgt caaatggacg aagcagggat tctgcaaacc ctatgctact ccgtcaagcc
     3841 gtcaattgtc tgattcgtta ccaattatga caacttgacg gctacatcat tcactttttc
     3901 ttcacaaccg gcacggaact cgctcgggct ggccccggtg cattttttaa atacccgcga
     3961 gaaatagagt tgatcgtcaa aaccaacatt gcgaccgacg gtggcgatag gcatccgggt
     4021 ggtgctcaaa agcagcttcg cctggctgat acgttggtcc tcgcgccagc ttaagacgct
     4081 aatccctaac tgctggcgga aaagatgtga cagacgcgac ggcgacaagc aaacatgctg
     4141 tgcgacgctg gcgatatcaa aattgctgtc tgccaggtga tcgctgatgt actgacaagc
     4201 ctcgcgtacc cgattatcca tcggtggatg gagcgactcg ttaatcgctt ccatgcgccg
     4261 cagtaacaat tgctcaagca gatttatcgc cagcagctcc gaatagcgcc cttccccttg
     4321 cccggcgtta atgatttgcc caaacaggtc gctgaaatgc ggctggtgcg cttcatccgg
     4381 gcgaaagaac cccgtattgg caaatattga cggccagtta agccattcat gccagtaggc
     4441 gcgcggacga aagtaaaccc actggtgata ccattcgcga gcctccggat gacgaccgta
     4501 gtgatgaatc tctcctggcg ggaacagcaa aatatcaccc ggtcggcaaa caaattctcg
     4561 tccctgattt ttcaccaccc cctgaccgcg aatggtgaga ttgagaatat aacctttcat
     4621 tcccagcggt cggtcgataa aaaaatcgag ataaccgttg gcctcaatcg gcgttaaacc
     4681 cgccaccaga tgggcattaa acgagtatcc cggcagcagg ggatcatttt gcgcttcagc
     4741 catacttttc atactcccgc cattcagag
//
