>Addgene plasmid #33780 | pJMK001 | depositor full sequence | sequence record 456612 | pJMK001 sequence 4769 bps
AAGAAACCAATTGTCCATATTGCATCAGACATTGCCGTCACTGCGTCTTTTACTGGCTCTTCTCGCTAAC
CAAACCGGTAACCCCGCTTATTAAAAGCATTCTGTAACAAAGCGGGACCAAAGCCATGACAAAAACGCGT
AACAAAAGTGTCTATAATCACGGCAGAAAAGTCCACATTGATTATTTGCACGGCGTCACACTTTGCTATG
CCATAGCATTTTTATCCATAAGATTAGCGGATCCTACCTGACGCTTTTTATCGCAACTCTCTACTGTTTC
TCCATACCCGTTTTTTTGGGCTAGAAATAATTTTGTTTAACTTTAAGAAGGAGATATACATACCCATGGG
TAAATTATTACTGATATTAGGTAGTGTTATTGCACTTCCTACATTTGCTGCAGGTGGTGGTGACCTTGAT
GCTAGTGATTACACTGGTGTTTCTTTTTGGTTAGTTACTGCTGCTTTATTAGCATCTACTGTATTTTTCT
TTGTTGAAAGAGATAGAGTTTCTGCAAAATGGAAAACATCATTAACTGTATCTGGTCTTGTTACTGGTAT
TGCTTTCTGGCATTACATGTACATGAGAGGGGTATGGATTGAAACTGGTGATTCGCCAACTGTATTTAGA
TACATTAATTGGTTACTAACAGTTCCTCTATTAATATGTGAATTCTACTTAATTCTTGCTGCTGCAACTA
ATGTTGCTGGATCATTATTTAAGAAATTACTAGTTGGTTCTCTTGTTATGCTTGTGTTTGGTTACATGGG
TGAAGCAGGAATCATGGCTGCATGGCCTGCATTCATTATTGGGTGTTTAGCTTGGGTATACATGATTTAT
GAATTATGGGCTGGAGAAGGAAAATCTGCATGTAATACTGCAAGTCCTGCTGTGCAATCAGCTTACAACA
CAATGATGTATATTATCATCTTTGGTTGGGCGATTTATCCTGTAGGTTATTTCACAGGTTACCTGATGGG
TGACGGTGGATCAGCTCTTAACTTAAACCTTATCTATAACCTTGCTGACTTTGTTAACAAGATTCTATTT
GGTTTAATTATATGGAATGTTGCTGTTAAAGAATCTTCTAATGCTCACCATCACCATCACCATTGAGTTT
AAACGGTCTCCAGCTTGGCTGTTTTGGCGGATGAGAGAAGATTTTCAGCCTGATACAGATTAAATCAGAA
CGCAGAAGCGGTCTGATAAAACAGAATTTGCCTGGCGGCAGTAGCGCGGTGGTCCCACCTGACCCCATGC
CGAACTCAGAAGTGAAACGCCGTAGCGCCGATGGTAGTGTGGGGTCTCCCCATGCGAGAGTAGGGAACTG
CCAGGCATCAAATAAAACGAAAGGCTCAGTCGAAAGACTGGGCCTTTCGTTTTATCTGTTGTTTGTCGGT
GAACGCTCTCCTGAGTAGGACAAATCCGCCGGGAGCGGATTTGAACGTTGCGAAGCAACGGCCCGGAGGG
TGGCGGGCAGGACGCCCGCCATAAACTGCCAGGCATCAAATTAAGCAGAAGGCCATCCTGACGGATGGCC
TTTTTGCGTTTCTACAAACTCTTTTTGTTTATTTTTCTAAATACATTCAAATATGTATCCGCTCATGAGA
CAATAACCCTGATAAATGCTTCAATAATATTGAAAAAGGAAGAGTATGAGTATTCAACATTTCCGTGTCG
CCCTTATTCCCTTTTTTGCGGCATTTTGCCTTCCTGTTTTTGCTCACCCAGAAACGCTGGTGAAAGTAAA
AGATGCTGAAGATCAGTTGGGTGCACGAGTGGGTTACATCGAACTGGATCTCAACAGCGGTAAGATCCTT
GAGAGTTTTCGCCCCGAAGAACGTTTTCCAATGATGAGCACTTTTAAAGTTCTGCTATGTGGCGCGGTAT
TATCCCGTGTTGACGCCGGGCAAGAGCAACTCGGTCGCCGCATACACTATTCTCAGAATGACTTGGTTGA
GTACTCACCAGTCACAGAAAAGCATCTTACGGATGGCATGACAGTAAGAGAATTATGCAGTGCTGCCATA
ACCATGAGTGATAACACTGCGGCCAACTTACTTCTGACAACGATCGGAGGACCGAAGGAGCTAACCGCTT
TTTTGCACAACATGGGGGATCATGTAACTCGCCTTGATCGTTGGGAACCGGAGCTGAATGAAGCCATACC
AAACGACGAGCGTGACACCACGATGCCTGTAGCAATGGCAACAACGTTGCGCAAACTATTAACTGGCGAA
CTACTTACTCTAGCTTCCCGGCAACAATTAATAGACTGGATGGAGGCGGATAAAGTTGCAGGACCACTTC
TGCGCTCGGCCCTTCCGGCTGGCTGGTTTATTGCTGATAAATCTGGAGCCGGTGAGCGTGGGTCTCGCGG
TATCATTGCAGCACTGGGGCCAGATGGTAAGCCCTCCCGTATCGTAGTTATCTACACGACGGGGAGTCAG
GCAACTATGGATGAACGAAATAGACAGATCGCTGAGATAGGTGCCTCACTGATTAAGCATTGGTAACTGT
CAGACCAAGTTTACTCATATATACTTTAGATTGATTTAAAACTTCATTTTTAATTTAAAAGGATCTAGGT
GAAGATCCTTTTTGATAATCTCATGACCAAAATCCCTTAACGTGAGTTTTCGTTCCACTGAGCGTCAGAC
CCCGTAGAAAAGATCAAAGGATCTTCTTGAGATCCTTTTTTTCTGCGCGTAATCTGCTGCTTGCAAACAA
AAAAACCACCGCTACCAGCGGTGGTTTGTTTGCCGGATCAAGAGCTACCAACTCTTTTTCCGAAGGTAAC
TGGCTTCAGCAGAGCGCAGATACCAAATACTGTCCTTCTAGTGTAGCCGTAGTTAGGCCACCACTTCAAG
AACTCTGTAGCACCGCCTACATACCTCGCTCTGCTAATCCTGTTACCAGTGGCTGCTGCCAGTGGCGATA
AGTCGTGTCTTACCGGGTTGGACTCAAGACGATAGTTACCGGATAAGGCGCAGCGGTCGGGCTGAACGGG
GGGTTCGTGCACACAGCCCAGCTTGGAGCGAACGACCTACACCGAACTGAGATACCTACAGCGTGAGCTA
TGAGAAAGCGCCACGCTTCCCGAAGGGAGAAAGGCGGACAGGTATCCGGTAAGCGGCAGGGTCGGAACAG
GAGAGCGCACGAGGGAGCTTCCAGGGGGAAACGCCTGGTATCTTTATAGTCCTGTCGGGTTTCGCCACCT
CTGACTTGAGCGTCGATTTTTGTGATGCTCGTCAGGGGGGCGGAGCCTATGGAAAAACGCCAGCAACGCG
GCCTTTTTACGGTTCCTGGCCTTTTGCTGGCCTTTTGCTCACATGTTCTTTCCTGCGTTATCCCCTGATT
CTGTGGATAACCGTATTACCGCCTTTGAGTGAGCTGATACCGCTCGCCGCAGCCGAACGACCGAGCGCAG
CGAGTCAGTGAGCGAGGAAGCGGAAGAGCGCCTGATGCGGTATTTTCTCCTTACGCATCTGTGCGGTATT
TCACACCGCATATGGTGCACTCTCAGTACAATCTGCTCTGATGCCGCATAGTTAAGCCAGTATACACTCC
GCTATCGCTACGTGACTGGGTCATGGCTGCGCCCCGACACCCGCCAACACCCGCTGACGCGCCCTGACGG
GCTTGTCTGCTCCCGGCATCCGCTTACAGACAAGCTGTGACCGTCTCCGGGAGCTGCATGTGTCAGAGGT
TTTCACCGTCATCACCGAAACGCGCGAGGCAGCAGATCAATTCGCGCGCGAAGGCGAAGCGGCATGCATA
ATGTGCCTGTCAAATGGACGAAGCAGGGATTCTGCAAACCCTATGCTACTCCGTCAAGCCGTCAATTGTC
TGATTCGTTACCAATTATGACAACTTGACGGCTACATCATTCACTTTTTCTTCACAACCGGCACGGAACT
CGCTCGGGCTGGCCCCGGTGCATTTTTTAAATACCCGCGAGAAATAGAGTTGATCGTCAAAACCAACATT
GCGACCGACGGTGGCGATAGGCATCCGGGTGGTGCTCAAAAGCAGCTTCGCCTGGCTGATACGTTGGTCC
TCGCGCCAGCTTAAGACGCTAATCCCTAACTGCTGGCGGAAAAGATGTGACAGACGCGACGGCGACAAGC
AAACATGCTGTGCGACGCTGGCGATATCAAAATTGCTGTCTGCCAGGTGATCGCTGATGTACTGACAAGC
CTCGCGTACCCGATTATCCATCGGTGGATGGAGCGACTCGTTAATCGCTTCCATGCGCCGCAGTAACAAT
TGCTCAAGCAGATTTATCGCCAGCAGCTCCGAATAGCGCCCTTCCCCTTGCCCGGCGTTAATGATTTGCC
CAAACAGGTCGCTGAAATGCGGCTGGTGCGCTTCATCCGGGCGAAAGAACCCCGTATTGGCAAATATTGA
CGGCCAGTTAAGCCATTCATGCCAGTAGGCGCGCGGACGAAAGTAAACCCACTGGTGATACCATTCGCGA
GCCTCCGGATGACGACCGTAGTGATGAATCTCTCCTGGCGGGAACAGCAAAATATCACCCGGTCGGCAAA
CAAATTCTCGTCCCTGATTTTTCACCACCCCCTGACCGCGAATGGTGAGATTGAGAATATAACCTTTCAT
TCCCAGCGGTCGGTCGATAAAAAAATCGAGATAACCGTTGGCCTCAATCGGCGTTAAACCCGCCACCAGA
TGGGCATTAAACGAGTATCCCGGCAGCAGGGGATCATTTTGCGCTTCAGCCATACTTTTCATACTCCCGC
CATTCAGAG
Features (pLannotate 1.2.2; 13 found; start..end, strand, type, name):
      1..285     +  promoter       araBAD promoter: araBAD; promoter of the L-arabinose operon of E. coli; the araC regulatory gene is transcribed in the opposite direction (Guzman et al., 1995)
    312..334     +  RBS            RBS: efficient ribosome binding site from bacteriophage T7 gene 10 (Olins and Rangwala, 1989)
    352..1095    +  CDS            PRRG_PRB01: Experimental evidence at protein level: Swiss-Prot protein existence level 1. Light-driven proton pump that generates photothrophic energy. From Gamma-proteobacterium EBAC31A08.
   1096..1113    +  CDS            6xHis: 6xHis affinity tag
   1220..1335    +  ncRNA          5S rRNA: Accession: RF00001 - 5S ribosomal RNA
   1339..1425    +  terminator     rrnB T1 terminator: Escherichia coli rrnB; transcription terminator T1 from the E. coli rrnB gene
   1517..1544    +  terminator     rrnB T2 terminator: transcription terminator T2 from the E. coli rrnB gene
   1564..1655    +  promoter       AmpR promoter: bla
   1656..2516    +  CDS            AmpR: β-lactamase; bla; confers resistance to ampicillin, carbenicillin, and related antibiotics
   2687..3275    +  rep_origin     ori: high-copy-number ColE1/pMB1/pBR322/pUC origin of replication
   3461..3601    -  misc_feature   bom: basis of mobility region from pBR322
   3703..3743    -  CDS            rop (fragment): Rop protein, which maintains plasmids at low copy number; rop
   3865..4743    -  CDS            araC: L-arabinose regulatory protein; araC
