[The description below was written by a language model from this plasmid's Addgene catalogue record, the feature table of its GenBank file and pLannotate feature annotations shown in this document.]
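Description:
pJMK001 is a bacterial expression plasmid built on the Invitrogen pBAD TOPO backbone, used to produce the Proteorhodopsin Optical Proton Sensor (PROPS) in E. coli. The full depositor sequence is 4,769 bp. It replicates from a high-copy ColE1/pMB1-type origin, is selected through the bla (AmpR) β-lactamase gene conferring ampicillin resistance, and retains the pBR322 bom region along with a short remnant of the rop gene.

The insert is green-absorbing proteorhodopsin from the uncultured marine gamma-proteobacterium EBAC31A08, carrying the D97N substitution. Wild-type proteorhodopsin is a light-driven proton pump, and the D97N variant is named in the record as an optical proton sensor. The associated publication used it as a fluorescent voltage-indicating protein to detect electrical spiking in E. coli. The coding sequence was cloned between BamHI and PmeI sites and sits downstream of the araBAD promoter and an efficient ribosome binding site from bacteriophage T7 gene 10. It runs directly into a C-terminal 6xHis tag that can serve for detection or affinity purification. Transcription is stopped by the rrnB T1 and T2 terminators, which are preceded by a 5S rRNA segment from the rrnB operon.

The divergently transcribed araC gene encodes the L-arabinose regulatory protein, so expression from araBAD is repressed without inducer and switched on by arabinose. Because proteorhodopsin requires a retinal chromophore, the record notes that all-trans retinal is supplied at induction. The plasmid is typically used for inducible PROPS expression in bacteria for optical imaging of membrane potential dynamics in single cells.
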