Addgene plasmid #33780: pJMK001
Depositing lab: Adam Cohen. Depositing organization: Harvard University. Publication: Electrical spiking in Escherichia coli probed with a fluorescent voltage-indicating protein. Kralj JM, Hochbaum DR, Douglass AD, Cohen AE. Science. 2011 Jul 15;333(6040):345-8. 10.1126/science.1204763 PubMed 21764748.
Backbone
  Vector backbone: pBAD TOPO
  Backbone manufacturer: Invitrogen
  Backbone size w/o insert (bp): 4127
  Vector type: Bacterial Expression
Growth in bacteria
  Bacterial resistance: Ampicillin, 100 μg/mL
  Growth temperature: 37°C
  Growth strain: XL1 Blue
  Growth instructions: Grow E. coli to early-log phase (OD600 = 0.3 ~ 0.4) in 50 mL of LB medium in a shaking incubator at 33 C. Add inducer along with all-trans retinal (5 microM from a 20 mM stock in ethanol) and conduct further growth in the dark. Harvest cells after 3.5 hours and wash with 30 mL of minimal medium (1x M9 salts, 0.4% glucose, pH 7). Resuspend cells in 5 mL minimal medium and use immediately or store at 4 C for later use.
  Copy number: High Copy
Gene/Insert
  Gene/Insert name: Proteorhodopsin Optical Proton Sensor (alt names: PROPS; Proteorhodopsin D97N)
  Species: uncultured proteobacterium EBAC31A08
  Insert size (bp): 801
  Mutation: D97N
  GenBank ID: AF_279106
  Promoter: AraBAD
  Cloning method: Restriction Enzyme; 5′ cloning site BamHI (not destroyed); 3′ cloning site PmeI (not destroyed)
  Sequencing primers: 5′ ATGCCATAGCATTTTTATCC; 3′ GATTTAATCTGTATCAGG
Terms and licenses: Academic/Nonprofit Terms; Industry Terms: Not Available to Industry
How to cite: pJMK001 was a gift from Adam Cohen (Addgene plasmid # 33780 ; http://n2t.net/addgene:33780 ; RRID:Addgene_33780)
