>Addgene plasmid #33780 | pJMK001 | addgene partial sequence | sequence record 41612 | pBAD-Fwd
GCTTTTTATCGCAACTCTCTACTGTTTCTCCATACCCGTTTTTTTGGGCTAGAAATAATTTTGTTTAACT
TTAAGAAGGAGATATACATACCCATGGGTAAATTATTACTGATATTAGGTAGTGTTATTGCACTTCCTAC
ATTTGCTGCAGGTGGTGGTGACCTTGATGCTAGTGATTACACTGGTGTTTCTTTTTGGTTAGTTACTGCT
GCTTTATTAGCATCTACTGTATTTTTCTTTGTTGAAAGAGATAGAGTTTCTGCAAAATGGAAAACATCAT
TAACTGTATCTGGTCTTGTTACTGGTATTGCTTTCTGGCATTACATGTACATGAGAGGGGTATGGATTGA
AACTGGTGATTCGCCAACTGTATTTAGATACATTAATTGGTTACTAACAGTTCCTCTATTAATATGTGAA
TTCTACTTAATTCTTGCTGCTGCAACTAATGTTGCTGGATCATTATTTAAGAAATTACTAGTTGGTTCTC
TTGTTATGCTTGTGTTTGGTTACATGGGTGAAGCAGGAATCATGGCTGCATGGCCTGCATTCATTATTGG
GTGTTTAGCTTGGGTATACATGATTTATGAATTATGGGCTGGAGAAGGAAAATCTGCATGTAATACTGCA
AGTCCTGCTGTGCAATCAGCTTACAACACAATGATGTATAT
