>Addgene plasmid #33780 | pJMK001 | addgene partial sequence | sequence record 41616 | pBAD-rev
GCCAGCTGGAGACCGTTTAAACTCAATGGTGATGGTGATGGTGAGCATTAGAAGATTCTTTAACAGCAAC
ATTCCATATAATTAAACCAAATAGAATCTTGTTAACAAAGTCAGCAAGGTTATAGATAAGGTTTAAGTTA
AGAGCTGATCCACCGTCACCCATCAGGTAACCTGTGAAATAACCTACAGGATAAATCGCCCAACCAAAGA
TGATAATATACATCATTGTGTTGTAAGCTGATTGCACAGCAGGACTTGCAGTATTACATGCAGATTTTCC
TTCTCCAGCCCATAATTCATAAATCATGTATACCCAAGCTAAACACCCAATAATGAATGCAGGCCATGCA
GCCATGATTCCTGCTTCACCCATGTAACCAAACACAAGCATAACAAGAGAACCAACTAGTAATTTCTTAA
ATAATGATCCAGCAACATTAGTTGCAGCAGCAAGAATTAAGTAGAATTCACATATTAATAGAGGAACTGT
TAGTAACCAATTAATGTATCTAAATACAGTTGGCGAATCACCAGTTTCAATCCATACCCCTCTCATGTAC
ATGTAATGCCAGAAAGCAATACCAGTAACAAGACCAGATACAGTTAATGATGTTTTCCATTTTGCAGAAA
CTCTATCTCTTTCAACAAAGAAAAATACAGTAGATGCTAATAAAGCAGCAGTAACTAACCAAAAAGAAAC
ACCAGTGTAATCACTAGCATCAAGGTCACCACCACCTGCAGCAAATGTAGGAAGTGCAATAACACTACCT
AATATCAGTAATAATTTA
